>Addgene plasmid #68470 | FFiBlast p5 | depositor full sequence | sequence record 120255 | FFiBlast p5 sequence 5792 bps
GACGGATCGGGAGATCTCCCGATCCCCTATGGTGCACTCTCAGTACAATCTGCTCTGATGCCGCATAGTT
AAGCCAGTATCTGCTCCCTGCTTGTGTGTTGGAGGTCGCTGAGTAGTGCGCGAGCAAAATTTAAGCTACA
ACAAGGCAAGGCTTGACCGACAATTGCATGAAGAATCTGCTTAGGGTTAGGCGTTTTGCGCTGCTTCGCG
ATGTACGGGCCAGATATACGCGTTGACATTGATTATTGACTAGTTATTAATAGTAATCAATTACGGGGTC
ATTAGTTCATAGCCCATATATGGAGTTCCGCGTTACATAACTTACGGTAAATGGCCCGCCTGGCTGACCG
CCCAACGACCCCCGCCCATTGACGTCAATAATGACGTATGTTCCCATAGTAACGCCAATAGGGACTTTCC
ATTGACGTCAATGGGTGGAGTATTTACGGTAAACTGCCCACTTGGCAGTACATCAAGTGTATCATATGCC
AAGTACGCCCCCTATTGACGTCAATGACGGTAAATGGCCCGCCTGGCATTATGCCCAGTACATGACCTTA
TGGGACTTTCCTACTTGGCAGTACATCTACGTATTAGTCATCGCTATTACCATGGTGATGCGGTTTTGGC
AGTACATCAATGGGCGTGGATAGCGGTTTGACTCACGGGGATTTCCAAGTCTCCACCCCATTGACGTCAA
TGGGAGTTTGTTTTGGCACCAAAATCAACGGGACTTTCCAAAATGTCGTAACAACTCCGCCCCATTGACG
CAAATGGGCGGTAGGCGTGTACGGTGGGAGGTCTATATAAGCAGAGCTCTCCCTATCAGTGATAGAGATC
TCCCTATCAGTGATAGAGATCGTCGACGAGCTCGTTTAGTGAACCGTCAGATCGCCTGGAGACGCCATCC
ACGCTGTTTTGACCTCCATAGAAGACACCGGGACCGATCCAGCCTCCGGACTCTAGCGTTTAAACTTAAG
CTTGGTACCGGGCCCCCCCTCGAGGTCGACGGTATCGATAAGCTTGATATCGAATTCCTGCAGCCCGGGA
TAACTTCGTATAGTACACATTATACGAAGTTATGGCTAAGCTTTGTGCCATGCCATTGATGCTAGCACAG
CCTGAATGGATAACTTCGTATAGGATACCTTATACGAAGTTATACCGGTTTAGCCCTCCCACACATAACC
AGAGGGCAGCAATTCACGAATCCCAACTGCCGTCGGCTGTCCATCACTGTCCTTCACTATGGCTTTGATC
CCAGGATGCAGATCGAGAAGCACCTGTCGGCACCGTCCGCAGGGGCTCAAGATGCCCCTGTTCTCATTTC
CGATCGCGACGATACAAGTCAGGTTGCCAGCTGCCGCAGCAGCAGCAGTGCCCAGCACCACGAGTTCTGC
ACAAGGTCCCCCAGTAAAATGATATACATTGACACCAGTGAAGATGCGGCCGTCGCTAGAGAGAGCTGCG
CTGGCGACGCTGTAGTCTTCAGAGATGGGGATGCTGTTGATTGTAGCCGTTGCTCTTTCAATGAGGGTGG
ATTCTTCTTGAGACAAAGGCTTGGCCATGGTGGCGCGCCAGTAACATGTAGTAGTAAACATAACTTCGTA
TAATGTGTACTATACGAAGTTATGGCTTCTAGCTGAGATAACTTCGTATAAGGTATCCTATACGAAGTTA
TGGATCCACTAGTTCTAGAGCGGCCGCTCGAGTCTAGAGGGCCCGTTTAAACCCGCTGATCAGCCTCGAC
TGTGCCTTCTAGTTGCCAGCCATCTGTTGTTTGCCCCTCCCCCGTGCCTTCCTTGACCCTGGAAGGTGCC
ACTCCCACTGTCCTTTCCTAATAAAATGAGGAAATTGCATCGCATTGTCTGAGTAGGTGTCATTCTATTC
TGGGGGGTGGGGTGGGGCAGGACAGCAAGGGGGAGGATTGGGAAGACAATAGCAGGCATGCTGGGGATGC
GGTGGGCTCTATGGCTTCTGAGGCGGAAAGAACCAGCTGGGGCTCTAGGGGGTATCCCC
[124 nt withheld, positions 2020-2143]
C
[91 nt withheld, positions 2145-2235]
AGGGTGATGGTTCACGTACCTAGAAGTTCCTATTCCGAAGTTCCTATTCTCTAGAAAGTATAGGAACTTC
CTTGGCCAAAAAGCCTGAACTCACCGCGACGTCTGTCGAGAAGTTTCTGATCGAAAAGTTCGACAGCGTC
TCCGACCTGATGCAGCTCTCGGAGGGCGAAGAATCTCGTGCTTTCAGCTTCGATGTAGGAGGGCGTGGAT
ATGTCCTGCGGGTAAATAGCTGCGCCGATGGTTTCTACAAAGATCGTTATGTTTATCGGCACTTTGCATC
GGCCGCGCTCCCGATTCCGGAAGTGCTTGACATTGGGGAATTCAGCGAGAGCCTGACCTATTGCATCTCC
CGCCGTGCACAGGGTGTCACGTTGCAAGACCTGCCTGAAACCGAACTGCCCGCTGTTCTGCAGCCGGTCG
CGGAGGCCATGGATGCGATCGCTGCGGCCGATCTTAGCCAGACGAGCGGGTTCGGCCCATTCGGACCGCA
AGGAATCGGTCAATACACTACATGGCGTGATTTCATATGCGCGATTGCTGATCCCCATGTGTATCACTGG
CAAACTGTGATGGACGACACCGTCAGTGCGTCCGTCGCGCAGGCTCTCGATGAGCTGATGCTTTGGGCCG
AGGACTGCCCCGAAGTCCGGCACCTCGTGCACGCGGATTTCGGCTCCAACAATGTCCTGACGGACAATGG
CCGCATAACAGCGGTCATTGACTGGAGCGAGGCGATGTTCGGGGATTCCCAATACGAGGTCGCCAACATC
TTCTTCTGGAGGCCGTGGTTGGCTTGTATGGAGCAGCAGACGCGCTACTTCGAGCGGAGGCATCCGGAGC
TTGCAGGATCGCCGCGGCTCCGGGCGTATATGCTCCGCATTGGTCTTGACCAACTCTATCAGAGCTTGGT
TGACGGCAATTTCGATGATGCAGCTTGGGCGCAGGGTCGATGCGACGCAATCGTCCGATCCGGAGCCGGG
ACTGTCGGGCGTACACAAATCGCCCGCAGAAGCGCGGCCGTCTGGACCGATGGCTGTGTAGAAGTACTCG
CCGATAGTGGAAACCGACGCCCCAGCACTCGTCCGAGGGCAAAGGAATAGCACGTACTACGAGATTTCGA
TTCCACCGCCGCCTTCTATGAAAGGTTGGGCTTCGGAATCGTTTTCCGGGACGCCGGCTGGATGATCCTC
CAGCGCGGGGATCTCATGCTGGAGTTCTTCGCCCACCCCAACTTGTTTATTGCAGCTTATAATGGTTACA
AATAAAGCAATAGCATCACAAATTTCACAAATAAAGCATTTTTTTCACTGCATTCTAGTTGTGGTTTGTC
CAAACTCATCAATGTATCTTATCATGTCTGTATACCGTCGACCTCTAGCTAGAGCTTGGCGTAATCATGG
TCATAGCTGTTTCCTGTGTGAAATTGTTATCCGCTCACAATTCCACACAACATACGAGCCGGAAGCATAA
AGTGTAAAGCCTGGGGTGCCTAATGAGTGAGCTAACTCACATTAATTGCGTTGCGCTCACTGCCCGCTTT
CCAGTCGGGAAACCTGTCGTGCCAGCTGCATTAATGAATCGGCCAACGCGCGGGGAGAGGCGGTTTGCGT
ATTGGGCGCTCTTCCGCTTCCTCGCTCACTGACTCGCTGCGCTCGGTCGTTCGGCTGCGGCGAGCGGTAT
CAGCTCACTCAAAGGCGGTAATACGGTTATCCACAGAATCAGGGGATAACGCAGGAAAGAACATGTGAGC
AAAAGGCCAGCAAAAGGCCAGGAACCGTAAAAAGGCCGCGTTGCTGGCGTTTTTCCATAGGCTCCGCCCC
CCTGACGAGCATCACAAAAATCGACGCTCAAGTCAGAGGTGGCGAAACCCGACAGGACTATAAAGATACC
AGGCGTTTCCCCCTGGAAGCTCCCTCGTGCGCTCTCCTGTTCCGACCCTGCCGCTTACCGGATACCTGTC
CGCCTTTCTCCCTTCGGGAAGCGTGGCGCTTTCTCATAGCTCACGCTGTAGGTATCTCAGTTCGGTGTAG
GTCGTTCGCTCCAAGCTGGGCTGTGTGCACGAACCCCCCGTTCAGCCCGACCGCTGCGCCTTATCCGGTA
ACTATCGTCTTGAGTCCAACCCGGTAAGACACGACTTATCGCCACTGGCAGCAGCCACTGGTAACAGGAT
TAGCAGAGCGAGGTATGTAGGCGGTGCTACAGAGTTCTTGAAGTGGTGGCCTAACTACGGCTACACTAGA
AGAACAGTATTTGGTATCTGCGCTCTGCTGAAGCCAGTTACCTTCGGAAAAAGAGTTGGTAGCTCTTGAT
CCGGCAAACAAACCACCGCTGGTAGCGGTGGTTTTTTTGTTTGCAAGCAGCAGATTACGCGCAGAAAAAA
AGGATCTCAAGAAGATCCTTTGATCTTTTCTACGGGGTCTGACGCTCAGTGGAACGAAAACTCACGTTAA
GGGATTTTGGTCATGAGATTATCAAAAAGGATCTTCACCTAGATCCTTTTAAATTAAAAATGAAGTTTTA
AATCAATCTAAAGTATATATGAGTAAACTTGGTCTGACAGTTACCAATGCTTAATCAGTGAGGCACCTAT
CTCAGCGATCTGTCTATTTCGTTCATCCATAGTTGCCTGACTCCCCGTCGTGTAGATAACTACGATACGG
GAGGGCTTACCATCTGGCCCCAGTGCTGCAATGATACCGCGAGACCCACGCTCACCGGCTCCAGATTTAT
CAGCAATAAACCAGCCAGCCGGAAGGGCCGAGCGCAGAAGTGGTCCTGCAACTTTATCCGCCTCCATCCA
GTCTATTAATTGTTGCCGGGAAGCTAGAGTAAGTAGTTCGCCAGTTAATAGTTTGCGCAACGTTGTTGCC
ATTGCTACAGGCATCGTGGTGTCACGCTCGTCGTTTGGTATGGCTTCATTCAGCTCCGGTTCCCAACGAT
CAAGGCGAGTTACATGATCCCCCATGTTGTGCAAAAAAGCGGTTAGCTCCTTCGGTCCTCCGATCGTTGT
CAGAAGTAAGTTGGCCGCAGTGTTATCACTCATGGTTATGGCAGCACTGCATAATTCTCTTACTGTCATG
CCATCCGTAAGATGCTTTTCTGTGACTGGTGAGTACTCAACCAAGTCATTCTGAGAATAGTGTATGCGGC
GACCGAGTTGCTCTTGCCCGGCGTCAATACGGGATAATACCGCGCCACATAGCAGAACTTTAAAAGTGCT
CATCATTGGAAAACGTTCTTCGGGGCGAAAACTCTCAAGGATCTTACCGCTGTTGAGATCCAGTTCGATG
TAACCCACTCGTGCACCCAACTGATCTTCAGCATCTTTTACTTTCACCAGCGTTTCTGGGTGAGCAAAAA
CAGGAAGGCAAAATGCCGCAAAAAAGGGAATAAGGGCGACACGGAAATGTTGAATACTCATACTCTTCCT
TTTTCAATATTATTGAAGCATTTATCAGGGTTATTGTCTCATGAGCGGATACATATTTGAATGTATTTAG
AAAAATAAACAAATAGGGGTTCCGCGCACATTTCCCCGAAAAGTGCCACCTGACGTC
Features (pLannotate 1.2.2; 27 found; start..end, strand, type, name):
     28..80      -  misc_feature   bom (fragment): basis of mobility region from pBR322
    235..614     +  enhancer       CMV enhancer: human cytomegalovirus immediate early enhancer
    615..818     +  promoter       CMV promoter: human cytomegalovirus (CMV) immediate early promoter
    820..839     +  promoter       PLtetO-1 promoter (fragment): modified phage lambda PL promoter with tet operator sites (Lutz and Bujard, 1997)
    841..860     +  promoter       PLtetO-1 promoter (fragment): modified phage lambda PL promoter with tet operator sites (Lutz and Bujard, 1997)
    868..901     +  promoter       TRE3GV promoter (fragment): 3rd-generation Tet-responsive promoter that can be activated by binding of Tet-On® 3G, optimized for retroviral and lentiviral vectors
    984..1049    -  misc_feature   MCS (fragment): pBluescript multiple cloning site
   1050..1083    +  protein_bind   lox5171: Cre-mediated recombination occurs in the 8-bp core sequence (GTACACAT). lox5171 sites are compatible with each other, but incompatible with loxP or loxN sites (Lee and Saito, 1988). Cre recombinase
   1130..1163    +  protein_bind   loxN: Cre-mediated recombination occurs in the 8-bp core sequence (GTATACCT). loxN sites are compatible with each other, but incompatible with loxP or lox2272 sites. Cre recombinase
   1170..1568    -  CDS            BSD: blasticidin S deaminase; Aspergillus terreus BSD; confers resistance to blasticidin
   1600..1633    -  protein_bind   lox5171: Cre-mediated recombination occurs in the 8-bp core sequence (GTACACAT). lox5171 sites are compatible with each other, but incompatible with loxP or loxN sites (Lee and Saito, 1988). Cre recombinase
   1648..1681    -  protein_bind   loxN: Cre-mediated recombination occurs in the 8-bp core sequence (GTATACCT). loxN sites are compatible with each other, but incompatible with loxP or lox2272 sites. Cre recombinase
   1682..1707    -  misc_feature   MCS (fragment): pBluescript multiple cloning site
   1750..1974    +  polyA_signal   bGH poly(A) signal: bovine growth hormone polyadenylation signal
   1978..1999    +  promoter       SV40 promoter (fragment): SV40 enhancer and early promoter
   2020..2253    +  rep_origin     f1 ori (fragment) (sequence partly withheld): f1 bacteriophage origin of replication; arrow indicates direction of (+) strand synthesis
   2258..2305    +  protein_bind   FRT: FLP-mediated recombination occurs in the 8-bp core sequence TCTAGAAA (Turan and Bode, 2011). FLP recombinase from the Saccharomyces cerevisiae 2μ plasmid
   2313..3335    +  CDS            HygR: aminoglycoside phosphotransferase from E. coli; aph(4)-Ia; confers resistance to hygromycin
   3345..3470    +  CDS            ble (fragment): BLE_KLEPN - Experimental evidence at protein level: Swiss-Prot protein existence level 1. Binding protein with a strong affinity to the bleomycin family of antibiotics. Binds to CL990; an antimitotic-antibiotic compound. From Klebsiella pneumoniae.
   3465..3586    +  polyA_signal   SV40 poly(A) signal: SV40 polyadenylation signal
   3659..3675    -  protein_bind   lac operator: The lac repressor binds to the lac operator to inhibit transcription in E. coli. This inhibition can be relieved by adding lactose or isopropyl-β-D-thiogalactopyranoside (IPTG). lac repressor encoded by lacI
   3683..3713    -  promoter       lac promoter: promoter for the E. coli lac operon
   3728..3749    -  protein_bind   CAP binding site: CAP binding activates transcription in the presence of cAMP. E. coli catabolite activator protein
   3762..3854    -  CDS            lacI (fragment): lac repressor; lacI; The lac repressor binds to the lac operator to inhibit transcription in E. coli. This inhibition can be relieved by adding lactose or isopropyl-β-D-thiogalactopyranoside (IPTG).
   4037..4625    -  rep_origin     ori: high-copy-number ColE1/pMB1/pBR322/pUC origin of replication
   4796..5656    -  CDS            AmpR: β-lactamase; bla; confers resistance to ampicillin, carbenicillin, and related antibiotics
   5657..5761    -  promoter       AmpR promoter: bla
