[The description below was written by a language model from this plasmid's Addgene catalogue record and pLannotate feature annotations shown in this document.]
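Description:
FFiBlast p5 is a mammalian expression, Cre/lox plasmid built on the pcDNA5/FRT/TO backbone (5,792 bp in total) that carries an inverted, floxed blasticidin resistance cassette. It is propagated in E. coli through a high-copy ColE1/pUC-type origin with ampicillin selection (AmpR under its own bla promoter). A fragment of the f1 origin is also annotated.

The payload is the blasticidin S deaminase (BSD) coding sequence, inserted by Gibson cloning in antisense orientation relative to the upstream promoter. It is bracketed by two pairs of mutually incompatible lox sites, annotated as lox5171 and loxN. One site of each type lies upstream in forward orientation and one of each lies downstream in reverse orientation. This is the classic FLEx/double-floxed inverted arrangement. Cre first inverts the segment through one pair of sites, and excision between the other pair, now in the same orientation, then locks BSD in the sense orientation, so blasticidin resistance is produced only after Cre activity.

In the feature table the cassette sits downstream of the CMV enhancer/promoter with tet operator sequences (the tetracycline-regulatable "TO" promoter of this backbone) and upstream of the bGH polyadenylation signal. The catalogue entry instead lists the promoter as "LTR", and no LTR is annotated in the sequence. This may reflect the promoter in the intended final assembled vector, but the record does not explain the discrepancy.

The backbone also retains an FRT site immediately followed by a hygromycin resistance gene and an SV40 poly(A) signal, the arrangement used for FLP-mediated integration into FRT-bearing host cell lines. The associated publication describes a modular assembly platform, which suggests that the plasmid serves as a module supplying this Cre-dependent selection element for building larger constructs.
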