Addgene plasmid #68470: FFiBlast p5
Purpose: Inverted and floxed blasticidin resistance
Depositing lab: Tyler Jacks. Depositing organization: Massachusetts Institute of Technology. Publication: A Modular Assembly Platform for Rapid Generation of DNA Constructs. Akama-Garren EH, Joshi NS, Tammela T, Chang GP, Wagner BL, Lee DY, Rideout Iii WM, Papagiannakopoulos T, Xue W, Jacks T. Sci Rep. 2016 Feb 18;6:16836. doi: 10.1038/srep16836. PubMed 26887506.
Backbone
  Vector backbone: pcDNA 5/FRT/TO
  Backbone size w/o insert (bp): 5390
  Total vector size (bp): 5792
  Modifications to backbone: Two sets of incompatible LoxP sequences
  Vector type: Mammalian Expression, Cre/Lox
  Selectable markers: Hygromycin, Blasticidin
Growth in bacteria
  Bacterial resistance: Ampicillin, 100 μg/mL
  Growth temperature: 37°C
  Growth strain: Stbl3
  Copy number: Unknown
Gene/Insert
  Gene/Insert name: Blasticidin Resistance (alt name: BlastR)
  Insert size (bp): 402
  Mutation: Inverted
  Promoter: LTR
  Cloning method: Gibson Cloning
  Sequencing primers: 5′ GGATACCTTATACGAAGTTATACCGGTttagccctcccacacataac; 3′ CTACATGTTACTGGCGCGCCaccAtggccaagcctttg
Terms and licenses: Academic/Nonprofit Terms; Industry Terms: Not Available to Industry
How to cite: FFiBlast p5 was a gift from Tyler Jacks (Addgene plasmid # 68470 ; http://n2t.net/addgene:68470 ; RRID:Addgene_68470)
