>Addgene plasmid #68470 | FFiBlast p5 | addgene partial sequence | sequence record 123088 | CMV-F 5'-CGCAAATGGGCGGTAGGCGTG-3'
AGCAGAGCTCTCCCTATCAGTGATAGAGATCTCCCTATCAGTGATAGAGATCGTCGACGAGCTCGTTTAG
TGAACCGTCAGATCGCCTGGAGACGCCATCCACGCTGTTTTGACCTCCATAGAAGACACCGGGACCGATC
CAGCCTCCGGACTCTAGCGTTTAAACTTAAGCTTGGTACCGGGCCCCCCCTCGAGGTCGACGGTATCGAT
AAGCTTGATATCGAATTCCTGCAGCCCGGGATAACTTCGTATAGTACACATTATACGAAGTTATGGCTAA
GCTTTGTGCCATGCCATTGATGCTAGCACAGCCTGAATGGATAACTTCGTATAGGATACCTTATACGAAG
TTATACCGGTTTAGCCCTCCCACACATAACCAGAGGGCAGCAATTCACGAATCCCAACTGCCGTCGGCTG
TCCATCACTGTCCTTCACTATGGCTTTGATCCCAGGATGCAGATCGAGAAGCACCTGTCGGCACCGTCCG
CAGGGGCTCAAGATGCCCCTGTTCTCATTTCCGATCGCGACGATACAAGTCAGGTTGCCAGCTGCCGCAG
CAGCAGCAGTGCCCAGCACCACGAGTTCTGCACAAGGTCCCCCAGTAAAATGATATACATTGACACCAGT
GAAGATGCGGCCGTCGCTAGAGAGAGCTGCGCTGGCGACGCTGTAGTCTTCAGAGATGGGGATGCTGTTG
ATTGTAGCCGTTGCTCTTTCAATGAGGGTGGATTCTTCTTGAGACAAAGGCTTGGCCATGGTGGCGCGCC
AGTAACATGTAGTAGTAAACATAACTTCGTATAATGTGTACTATACGAAGTTATGGCTTCTAGCTGAGAT
AACTTCGTATAAGGTATCCTATACGAAGTTATGGATCCACTAGTTCTAGAGCGGCCGCTCGAGTCTAGAG
GGCCCGTTTAAACCCGCTGATCAGCCTCGACTGTGCCTTCTAGTTGCCAGCCATCTGTTGTTTGCCCCTC
CCCCGTGCCTTCCTTGACCCTGGAAGGTGCCACTCCCACTGTCCTTTCCTAATAAAATGAGGAAATTGCA
TCGCATTGTCTGAGTAGGTGTCATTCTATTCT
