>Addgene plasmid #68470 | FFiBlast p5 | addgene partial sequence | sequence record 123089 | Hygro-R 5'-tatccacgccctcctacatc-3'
ATTCTTCGCCCTCCGAGAGCTGCATCAGGTCGGAGACGCTGTCGAACTTTTCGATCAGAAACTTCTCGAC
AGACGTCGCGGTGAGTTCAGGCTTTTTGGCCAAGGAAGTTCCTATACTTTCTAGAGAATAGGAACTTCGG
AATAGGAACTTCTAGGTACGTGAACCATCACCCT
[91 nt withheld, positions 175-265]
G
[124 nt withheld, positions 267-390]
GGGGATACCCCCTAGAGCCCCAGCTGGTTCTTTCCGCCTCAGAAGCCATAGAGCCCACCGCATCCCCAGC
ATGCCTGCTATTGTCTTCCCAATCCTCCCCCTTGCTGTCCTGCCCCACCCCACCCCCCAGAATAGAATGA
CACCTACTCAGACAATGCGATGCAATTTCCTCATTTTATTAGGAAAGGACAGTGGGAGTGGCACCTTCCA
GGGTCAAGGAAGGCACGGGGGAGGGGCAAACAACAGATGGCTGGCAACTAGAAGGCACAGTCGAGGCTGA
TCAGCGGGTTTAAACGGGCCCTCTAGACTCGAGCGGCCGCTCTAGAACTAGTGGATCCATAACTTCGTAT
AGGATACCTTATACGAAGTTATCTCAGCTAGAAGCCATAACTTCGTATAGTACACATTATACGAAGTTAT
GTTTACTACTACATGTTACTGGCGCGCCACCATGGCCAAGCCTTTGTCTCAAGAAGAATCCACCCTCATT
GAAAGAGCAACGGCTACAATCAACAGCATCCCCATCTCTGAAGACTACAGCGTCGCCAGCGCAGCTCTCT
CTAGCGACGGCCGCATCTTCACTGGTGTCAATGTATATCATTTTACTGGGGGACCTTGTGCAGAACTCGT
GGTGCTGGGCACTGCTGCTGCTGCGGCAGCTGGCAACCTGACTTGTATCGTCGCGATCGGAAATGAGAAC
AGGGGCATCTTG
